Addgene plasmid #21378: pCM1.27
Depositing lab: Geraldine Seydoux. Depositing organization: Johns Hopkins University and School of Medicine. Publication: 3' UTRs are the primary regulators of gene expression in the C. elegans germline. Merritt C, Rasoloson D, Ko D, Seydoux G. Curr Biol. 2008 Oct 14;18(19):1476-82. doi: 10.1016/j.cub.2008.08.013. Epub 2008 Sep 25. PubMed 18818082.
Backbone
  Vector backbone: pDONRP4P1R
  Backbone size w/o insert (bp): 2645
  Vector type: Gateway
Growth in bacteria
  Bacterial resistance: Kanamycin, 50 μg/mL
  Growth temperature: 37°C
  Growth strain: DH5alpha
  Copy number: Unknown
Gene/Insert
  Gene/Insert name: L3788 promoter::GFP in pDONRP4P1R
  Species: C. elegans (nematode)
  Insert size (bp): 1367
  Cloning method: Gateway Cloning; 5′ cloning site attP4 (destroyed during cloning); 3′ cloning site attP1R (destroyed during cloning)
  Sequencing primers: 5′ M13Forward
Terms and licenses: Academic/Nonprofit Terms; Industry Terms: Not Available to Industry
How to cite: pCM1.27 was a gift from Geraldine Seydoux (Addgene plasmid # 21378 ; http://n2t.net/addgene:21378 ; RRID:Addgene_21378)
