[The description below was written by a language model from this plasmid's Addgene catalogue record and pLannotate feature annotations shown in this document.]
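Description:
pCM1.27 is a Gateway entry clone of about 4.0 kb, made by BP recombination of a C. elegans promoter::GFP cassette into the pDONR P4-P1R donor vector. The reaction consumed the original attP4 and attP1R sites. The insert is now flanked by an attL-type site containing the attB4 core on the 5′ side and attR1 on the 3′ side, as expected for a 5′-slot ("slot 1") entry clone in a MultiSite Gateway scheme. The plasmid is propagated in E. coli using a high-copy ColE1/pUC-type origin and is selected with kanamycin through the aph(3')-Ia gene. rrnB T1 and T2 terminators upstream of the recombination sites insulate the insert from backbone transcription. The short lacI, lacZα and T7 promoter hits are backbone or vector remnants and have no evident function in the design.

The 1,367 bp insert is recorded as "L3788 promoter::GFP". The record does not say which gene the promoter comes from. The annotation does detect a small hsp-16.1 fragment and polylinker remnants just upstream of the reporter, which suggests heat-shock (hsp-16) regulatory sequence carried over from a worm expression vector, but this is an inference. The roughly 860 bp GFP coding region was matched by the annotation software to yEGFP, so it is best regarded as a GFP variant. Placing promoter and GFP together in the 5′ entry position allows LR recombination with middle and 3′ entry clones, such as a coding sequence and a 3′ UTR, into a destination vector. According to the associated publication, such transgenes were used to test how 3′ UTRs regulate gene expression in the C. elegans germline.
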