Features (pLannotate 1.2.2; 14 found; start..end, strand, type, name):
    121..213     +  CDS            lacI (fragment): lac repressor; lacI; The lac repressor binds to the lac operator to inhibit transcription in E. coli. This inhibition can be relieved by adding lactose or isopropyl-β-D-thiogalactopyranoside (IPTG).
    268..295     -  terminator     rrnB T2 terminator: transcription terminator T2 from the E. coli rrnB gene
    427..470     +  terminator     rrnB T1 terminator: Escherichia coli rrnB; transcription terminator T1 from the E. coli rrnB gene
    517..553     -  CDS            lacZα (fragment): LacZα fragment of β-galactosidase; lacZ fragment
    592..677     +  protein_bind   attL1 (fragment): mutant version of attL; recombination site for the Gateway® LR reaction LR Clonase™
    668..688     +  protein_bind   attB4: mutant version of attB; core recombination site for the Gateway® BP reaction BP Clonase™
    689..711     -  misc_feature   MCS (fragment): pUC18/19 multiple cloning site
    709..759     -  CDS            hsp-16.1 (fragment): HSP11_CAEEL - Also known as hsp16-1b. Experimental evidence at transcript level: Swiss-Prot protein existence level 2. From Caenorhabditis elegans.
   1154..1171    -  promoter       T7 promoter (fragment): promoter for bacteriophage T7 RNA polymerase
   1191..2054    +  CDS            yEGFP: yEGFP is a fluorescent protein published in 1997.
   2056..2179    +  protein_bind   attR1: mutant version of attR; recombination site for the Gateway® LR reaction LR Clonase™
   2252..2270    -  promoter       T7 promoter: promoter for bacteriophage T7 RNA polymerase
   2404..3213    +  CDS            KanR: aminoglycoside phosphotransferase; aph(3')-Ia; confers resistance to kanamycin in bacteria or G418 (Geneticin®) in eukaryotes
   3360..3948    +  rep_origin     ori: high-copy-number ColE1/pMB1/pBR322/pUC origin of replication
>Addgene plasmid #21378 | pCM1.27 | depositor full sequence | sequence record 9872 | Author sequence
CTTTCCTGCGTTATCCCCTGATTCTGTGGATAACCGTATTACCGCCTTTGAGTGAGCTGATACCGCTCGC
CGCAGCCGAACGACCGAGCGCAGCGAGTCAGTGAGCGAGGAAGCGGAAGAGCGCCCAATACGCAAACCGC
CTCTCCCCGCGCGTTGGCCGATTCATTAATGCAGCTGGCACGACAGGTTTCCCGACTGGAAAGCGGGCAG
TGAGCGCAACGCAATTAATACGCGTACCGCTAGCCAGGAAGAGTTTGTAGAAACGCAAAAAGGCCATCCG
TCAGGATGGCCTTCTGCTTAGTTTGATGCCTGGCAGTTTATGGCGGGCGTCCTGCCCGCCACCCTCCGGG
CCGTTGCTTCACAACGTTCAAATCCGCTCCCGGCGGATTTGTCCTACTCAGGAGAGCGTTCACCGACAAA
CAACAGATAAAACGAAAGGCCCAGTCTTCCGACTGAGCCTTTCGTTTTATTTGATGCCTGGCAGTTCCCT
ACTCTCGCGTTAACGCTAGCATGGATGTTTTCCCAGTCACGACGTTGTAAAACGACGGCCAGTCTTAAGC
TCGGGCCCGCGTTAACGCTACCATGGAGCTCCAAATAATGATTTTATTTTGACTGATAGTGACCTGTTCG
TTGCAACAAATTGATAAGCAATGCTTTTTTATAATGCCAACTTTGTATAGAAAAGTTGCTGCAGGTCGAC
TCTAGAGGATCACCAAAAACGGAACGTTGAGCTGGACGGAAATAGTGGTAAAGTGACATGATTATAGTTT
GAAGATTTCTAATTTCACAATTAGAGCAAATGTTGTTCGGTATTTATTTTCAACGGTATTTATACTATTT
TCCACCTTTTTCTAGAACATTCGAGCTGCTTGTTGCAAAAGGAGGGCGACTCACATTCGGTACATGGAAA
AGTAGTGTACACAATAAAGAGACCCAGATACATTTTCCGTCTGCGTCTCTTTGCACCCACCGGGAGTATT
TTCAAACGAATGCATCTAGGACCTTCTAGAACATTCTGTAAGGCTGCAGAATGCGGGTATATAAGGAAAG
CGGGCTCAGAGGAAGCCAACACGCTTTGTTCTAGTGCATCTAAAAAACTTCGAAAATCCTCATCGGGATC
CTATCGATTCGCGGCCGCTGTACACCCGGGTGCCCTATAGTGAGTCGTATTGGTACCGGTAGAAAAAATG
AGTAAAGGAGAAGAACTTTTCACTGGAGTTGTCCCAATTCTTGTTGAATTAGATGGTGATGTTAATGGGC
ACAAATTTTCTGTCAGTGGAGAGGGTGAAGGTGATGCAACATACGGAAAACTTACCCTTAAATTTATTTG
CACTACTGGAAAACTACCTGTTCCATGGGTAAGTTTAAACATATATATACTAACTAACCCTGATTATTTA
AATTTTCAGCCAACACTTGTCACTACTTTCTGTTATGGTGTTCAATGCTTCTCGAGATACCCAGATCATA
TGAAACAGCATGACTTTTTCAAGAGTGCCATGCCCGAAGGTTATGTACAGGAAAGAACTATATTTTTCAA
AGATGACGGGAACTACAAGACACGTAAGTTTAAACAGTTCGGTACTAACTAACCATACATATTTAAATTT
TCAGGTGCTGAAGTCAAGTTTGAAGGTGATACCCTTGTTAATAGAATCGAGTTAAAAGGTATTGATTTTA
AAGAAGATGGAAACATTCTTGGACACAAATTGGAATACAACTATAACTCACACAATGTATACATCATGGC
AGACAAACAAAAGAATGGAATCAAAGTTGTAAGTTTAAACATGATTTTACTAACTAACTAATCTGATTTA
AATTTTCAGAACTTCAAAATTAGACACAACATTGAAGATGGAAGCGTTCAACTAGCAGACCATTATCAAC
AAAATACTCCAATTGGCGATGGCCCTGTCCTTTTACCAGACAACCATTACCTGTCCACACAATCTGCCCT
TTCGAAAGATCCCAACGAAAAGAGAGACCACATGGTCCTTCTTGAGTTTGTAACAGCTGCTGGGATTACA
CATGGCATGGACGAACTATACAAAGCAAGTTTGTACAAAAAAGTTGAACGAGAAACGTAAAATGATATAA
ATATCAATATATTAAATTAGATTTTGCATAAAAAACAGACTACATAATACTGTAAAACACAACATATGCA
GTCACTATGAATCAACTACTTAGATGGTATTAGTGACCTGTAGAATTCGAGCTCTAGAGCTGCAGGGCGG
CCGCGATATCCCCTATAGTGAGTCGTATTACATGGTCATAGCTGTTTCCTGGCAGCTCTGGCCCGTGTCT
CAAAATCTCTGATGTTACATTGCACAAGATAAAAATATATCATCATGAACAATAAAACTGTCTGCTTACA
TAAACAGTAATACAAGGGGTGTTATGAGCCATATTCAACGGGAAACGTCGAGGCCGCGATTAAATTCCAA
CATGGATGCTGATTTATATGGGTATAAATGGGCTCGCGATAATGTCGGGCAATCAGGTGCGACAATCTAT
CGCTTGTATGGGAAGCCCGATGCGCCAGAGTTGTTTCTGAAACATGGCAAAGGTAGCGTTGCCAATGATG
TTACAGATGAGATGGTCAGACTAAACTGGCTGACGGAATTTATGCCTCTTCCGACCATCAAGCATTTTAT
CCGTACTCCTGATGATGCATGGTTACTCACCACTGCGATCCCCGGAAAAACAGCATTCCAGGTATTAGAA
GAATATCCTGATTCAGGTGAAAATATTGTTGATGCGCTGGCAGTGTTCCTGCGCCGGTTGCATTCGATTC
CTGTTTGTAATTGTCCTTTTAACAGCGATCGCGTATTTCGTCTCGCTCAGGCGCAATCACGAATGAATAA
CGGTTTGGTTGATGCGAGTGATTTTGATGACGAGCGTAATGGCTGGCCTGTTGAACAAGTCTGGAAAGAA
ATGCATAAACTTTTGCCATTCTCACCGGATTCAGTCGTCACTCATGGTGATTTCTCACTTGATAACCTTA
TTTTTGACGAGGGGAAATTAATAGGTTGTATTGATGTTGGACGAGTCGGAATCGCAGACCGATACCAGGA
TCTTGCCATCCTATGGAACTGCCTCGGTGAGTTTTCTCCTTCATTACAGAAACGGCTTTTTCAAAAATAT
GGTATTGATAATCCTGATATGAATAAATTGCAGTTTCATTTGATGCTCGATGAGTTTTTCTAATCAGAAT
TGGTTAATTGGTTGTAACACTGGCAGAGCATTACGCTGACTTGACGGGACGGCGCAAGCTCATGACCAAA
ATCCCTTAACGTGAGTTACGCGTCGTTCCACTGAGCGTCAGACCCCGTAGAAAAGATCAAAGGATCTTCT
TGAGATCCTTTTTTTCTGCGCGTAATCTGCTGCTTGCAAACAAAAAAACCACCGCTACCAGCGGTGGTTT
GTTTGCCGGATCAAGAGCTACCAACTCTTTTTCCGAAGGTAACTGGCTTCAGCAGAGCGCAGATACCAAA
TACTGTCCTTCTAGTGTAGCCGTAGTTAGGCCACCACTTCAAGAACTCTGTAGCACCGCCTACATACCTC
GCTCTGCTAATCCTGTTACCAGTGGCTGCTGCCAGTGGCGATAAGTCGTGTCTTACCGGGTTGGACTCAA
GACGATAGTTACCGGATAAGGCGCAGCGGTCGGGCTGAACGGGGGGTTCGTGCACACAGCCCAGCTTGGA
GCGAACGACCTACACCGAACTGAGATACCTACAGCGTGAGCATTGAGAAAGCGCCACGCTTCCCGAAGGG
AGAAAGGCGGACAGGTATCCGGTAAGCGGCAGGGTCGGAACAGGAGAGCGCACGAGGGAGCTTCCAGGGG
GAAACGCCTGGTATCTTTATAGTCCTGTCGGGTTTCGCCACCTCTGACTTGAGCGTCGATTTTTGTGATG
CTCGTCAGGGGGGCGGAGCCTATGGAAAAACGCCAGCAACGCGGCCTTTTTACGGTTCCTGGCCTTTTGC
TGGCCTTTTGCTCACATGTT
