>Addgene plasmid #21378 | pCM1.27 | addgene partial sequence | sequence record 27165 | 21378 with M13pUC-Fwd
TTACGCTACCATGGAGCTCCAAATAATGATTTTATTTTGACTGATAGTGACCTGTTCGTTGCAACAAATT
GATAAGCAATGCTTTTTTATAATGCCAACTTTGTATAGAAAAGTTGCTGCAGGTCGACTCTAGAGGATCA
CCAAAAACGGAACGTTGAGCTGGACGGAAATAGTGGTAAAGTGACATGATTATAGTTTGAAGATTTCTAA
TTTCACAATTAGAGCAAATGTTGTTCGGTATTTATTTTCAACGGTATTTATACTATTTTCCACCTTTTTC
TAGAACATTCGAGCTGCTTGTTGCAAAAGGAGGGCGACTCACATTCGGTACATGGAAAAGTAGTGTACAC
AATAAAGAGACCCAGATACATTTTCCGTCTGCGTCTCTTTGCACCCACCGGGAGTATTTTCAAACGAATG
CATCTAGGACCTTCTAGAACATTCTGTAAGGCTGCAGAATGCGGGTATATAAGGAAAGCGGGCTCAGAGG
AAGCCAACACGCTTTGTTCTAGTGCATCTAAAAAACTTCGAAAATCCTCATCGGATCCTATCGATTCGCG
GCCGCTGTACACCCGGGTGCCCTATAGTGAGTCGTATTGGTACCGGTAGAAAAAATGAGTAAAGGAGAAG
AACTTTTCACTGTAGTTGTCCCAATTCTTGTTGAATTANATGGTGATGTTAATGGGCACAAATTTTCTGT
CAGTGGAGAGGGTGAAGGTGATGCACATACGGAAAACTTACCCTTAATTTATTTGCCTACTGGAAACTC
